Addgene plasmid #70315: R777-E031 Hs.CYTH2
Purpose: Gateway ORF clone of human CYTH2 [NM_017457.5] with stop codon (for native or N-terminal fusions)
Depositing lab: Dominic Esposito. Depositing organization: National Cancer Institute (NCI).
Backbone
  Vector backbone: pDonor-255
  Backbone size w/o insert (bp): 2693
  Vector type: Gateway Entry Clone
Growth in bacteria
  Bacterial resistance: Spectinomycin, 50 μg/mL
  Growth temperature: 37°C
  Growth strain: DH10B
  Copy number: High Copy
Gene/Insert
  Gene/Insert name: CYTH2
  Species: H. sapiens (human)
  Insert size (bp): 1203
  GenBank ID: NM_017457.5
  Entrez Gene: CYTH2 (a.k.a. ARNO, CTS18, CTS18.1, PSCD2, PSCD2L, SEC7L, Sec7p-L, Sec7p-like, cytohesin-2)
  Cloning method: Gateway Cloning
  Sequencing primers: 5′ M13F 23-mer (5'-CCCAGTCACGACGTTGTAAAACG); 3′ attLR 23-mer (5'-TAACATCAGAGATTTTGAGACAC)
Terms and licenses: Academic/Nonprofit Terms; Industry Terms: Not Available to Industry
How to cite: R777-E031 Hs.CYTH2 was a gift from Dominic Esposito (Addgene plasmid # 70315 ; http://n2t.net/addgene:70315 ; RRID:Addgene_70315)
