[The description below was written by a language model from this plasmid's Addgene catalogue record and pLannotate feature annotations shown in this document.]
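Description:
R777-E031 Hs.CYTH2 is a Gateway entry clone built on the pDonor-255 backbone, carrying the human CYTH2 open reading frame (reference transcript NM_017457.5) for transfer into destination vectors. The full sequence record is about 3.9 kb, consistent with a roughly 2.7 kb backbone plus a 1.2 kb insert. It is propagated in E. coli from a high-copy ColE1/pUC-type origin and selected with spectinomycin through the aadA aminoglycoside adenylyltransferase gene (SmR). That gene lies downstream of a fragment of the class 1 integron Pc promoter and a short remnant of a gentamicin resistance gene. Small lacZα and lacI fragments are non-functional backbone leftovers. The rrnB T1 and T2 terminators lie upstream of the cloning region, where they typically insulate the insert from read-through transcription.

The CYTH2 coding sequence is flanked by two attL recombination sites, annotated by the automated tool as attL3 on the 5′ side and a fragment of attL2 on the 3′ side. The record does not say which attL variant the depositor intended at the 5′ end. These sites allow an LR Clonase reaction to move the ORF directionally into a compatible destination vector. The entry clone has no promoter driving the insert, so expression depends entirely on the destination vector chosen. Because the ORF retains its native stop codon, it suits untagged expression or N-terminal fusions but not C-terminal tags. CYTH2, also known as ARNO or cytohesin-2, encodes a guanine-nucleotide exchange factor that activates ARF1, ARF3 and ARF6. It takes part in recruiting ARF6 to the plasma membrane and is implicated in neurite growth. The clone therefore serves as a source for building expression constructs to study ARF signalling.
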