Features (pLannotate 1.2.2; 11 found; start..end, strand, type, name):
     18..54      -  CDS            lacZα (fragment): LacZα fragment of β-galactosidase; lacZ fragment
     85..180     +  protein_bind   attL3: mutant version of attL; recombination site for the Gateway® LR reaction LR Clonase™
    186..1385    +  CDS            CYTH2: CYH2_HUMAN - Also known as ARNO, PSCD2, PSCD2L. Experimental evidence at protein level: Swiss-Prot protein existence level 1. Acts as a guanine-nucleotide exchange factor (GEF). Promotes guanine-nucleotide exchange on ARF1, ARF3 and ARF6. Activates ARF factors through replacement of GDP with GTP (By similarity). The cell membrane form, in association with ARL4 proteins, recruits ARF6 to the plasma membrane (PubMed:17398095). Involved in neurite growth (By similarity). From Homo sapiens (Human).
   1393..1486    -  protein_bind   attL2 (fragment): mutant version of attL; recombination site for the Gateway® LR reaction LR Clonase™
   1601..1624    +  promoter       Pc promoter (fragment): intI1 (promoter lies within the coding sequence); class 1 integron promoter
   1800..1856    +  CDS            GmR (fragment): gentamycin acetyltransferase; aacC1; confers resistance to gentamycin
   1863..2654    +  CDS            SmR: aminoglycoside adenylyltransferase (Murphy, 1985); aadA; confers resistance to spectinomycin and streptomycin
   2747..3335    +  rep_origin     ori: high-copy-number ColE1/pMB1/pBR322/pUC origin of replication
   3518..3610    +  CDS            lacI (fragment): lac repressor; lacI; The lac repressor binds to the lac operator to inhibit transcription in E. coli. This inhibition can be relieved by adding lactose or isopropyl-β-D-thiogalactopyranoside (IPTG).
   3665..3692    -  terminator     rrnB T2 terminator: transcription terminator T2 from the E. coli rrnB gene
   3824..3867    +  terminator     rrnB T1 terminator: Escherichia coli rrnB; transcription terminator T1 from the E. coli rrnB gene
>Addgene plasmid #70315 | R777-E031 Hs.CYTH2 | depositor full sequence | sequence record 125764 | Full Sequence
TTAACGCTAGCATGGATGTTTTCCCAGTCACGACGTTGTAAAACGACGGCCAGTCTTAAAATTCGAGCTC
GGTCCGAGGATCCGAAATAATGATTTTATTTTGACTGATAGTGACCTGTTCGTTGCAACAAATTGATAAG
CAATGCTTTTTTATAATGCCAACTTTGTACAAAAAAGTTGGCACCATGGAGGACGGCGTCTATGAACCCC
CAGACCTGACTCCGGAGGAGCGGATGGAGCTGGAGAACATCCGGCGGCGGAAGCAGGAGCTGCTGGTGGA
GATTCAGCGCCTGCGGGAGGAGCTCAGTGAAGCCATGAGCGAGGTGGAGGGGCTGGAGGCCAATGAGGGC
AGTAAGACCTTGCAACGGAACCGGAAGATGGCAATGGGCAGGAAGAAGTTCAACATGGACCCCAAGAAGG
GGATCCAGTTCTTGGTGGAGAATGAACTGCTGCAGAACACACCCGAGGAGATCGCCCGCTTCCTGTACAA
GGGCGAGGGGCTGAACAAGACAGCCATCGGGGACTACCTGGGGGAGAGGGAAGAACTGAACCTGGCAGTG
CTCCATGCTTTTGTGGATCTGCATGAGTTCACCGACCTCAATCTGGTGCAGGCCCTCAGGCAGTTTCTAT
GGAGCTTTCGCCTACCCGGAGAGGCCCAGAAAATTGACCGGATGATGGAGGCCTTCGCCCAGCGATACTG
CCTGTGCAACCCTGGGGTTTTCCAGTCCACAGACACGTGCTATGTGCTGTCCTTCGCCGTCATCATGCTC
AACACCAGTCTCCACAATCCCAATGTCCGGGACAAGCCGGGCCTGGAGCGCTTTGTGGCCATGAACCGGG
GCATCAACGAGGGCGGGGACCTGCCTGAGGAGCTGCTCAGGAACCTGTACGACAGCATCCGAAATGAGCC
CTTCAAGATTCCTGAGGATGACGGGAATGACCTGACCCACACCTTCTTCAACCCGGACCGGGAGGGCTGG
CTCCTGAAGCTGGGAGGGGGCCGGGTGAAGACGTGGAAGCGGCGCTGGTTTATCCTCACAGACAACTGCC
TCTACTACTTTGAGTACACCACGGACAAGGAGCCCCGAGGAATCATCCCCCTGGAGAATCTGAGCATCCG
AGAGGTGGACGACCCCCGGAAACCGAACTGCTTTGAACTTTACATCCCCAACAACAAGGGGCAGCTCATC
AAAGCCTGCAAAACTGAGGCGGACGGCCGAGTGGTGGAGGGAAACCACATGGTGTACCGGATCTCGGCCC
CCACGCAGGAGGAGAAGGACGAGTGGATCAAGTCCATCCAGGCGGCTGTGAGTGTGGACCCCTTCTATGA
GATGCTGGCAGCGAGAAAGAAGCGGATTTCAGTCAAGAAGAAGCAGGAGCAGCCCTAATCAACTTTCTTG
TACAAAGTTGGCATTATAGGAAAGCATTGCTTATCAATTTGTTGCAACGAACAGGTCACTATCAGTCAAA
ATAAAATCATTATTTGCATGCAAGCTTAGATCCTCTAGACCAGCCAGGACAGAAATGCCTCGACTTCGCT
GCTACCCAAGGTTGCCGGGTGACGCACACCGTGGAAACGGATGAAGGCACGAACCCAGTGGACATAAGCC
TGTTCGGTTCGTAAGCTGTAATGCAAGTAGCGTATGCGCTCACGCAACTGGTCCAGAACCTTGACCGAAC
GCAGCGGTGGTAACGGCGCAGTGGCGGTTTTCATGGCTTGTTATGACTGTTTTTTTGGGGTACAGTCTAT
GCCTCGGGCATCCAAGCAGCAAGCGCGTTACGCCGTGGGTCGATGTTTGATGTTATGGAGCAGCAACGAT
GTTACGCAGCAGGGCAGTCGCCCTAAAACAAAGTTAAACATTATGAGGGAAGCGGTGATCGCCGAAGTAT
CGACTCAACTATCAGAGGTAGTTGGCGTCATCGAGCGCCATCTCGAACCGACGTTGCTGGCCGTACATTT
GTACGGCTCCGCAGTGGATGGCGGCCTGAAGCCACACAGTGATATTGATTTGCTGGTTACGGTGACCGTA
AGGCTTGATGAAACAACGCGGCGAGCTTTGATCAACGACCTTTTGGAAACTTCGGCTTCCCCTGGAGAGA
GCGAGATTCTCCGCGCTGTAGAAGTCACCATTGTTGTGCACGACGACATCATTCCGTGGCGTTATCCAGC
TAAGCGCGAACTGCAATTTGGAGAATGGCAGCGCAATGACATTCTTGCAGGTATCTTCGAGCCAGCCACG
ATCGACATTGATCTGGCTATCTTGCTGACAAAAGCAAGAGAACATAGCGTTGCCTTGGTAGGTCCAGCGG
CGGAGGAACTCTTTGATCCGGTTCCTGAACAGGATCTATTTGAGGCGCTAAATGAAACCTTAACGCTATG
GAACTCGCCGCCCGACTGGGCTGGCGATGAGCGAAATGTAGTGCTTACGTTGTCCCGCATTTGGTACAGC
GCAGTAACCGGCAAAATCGCGCCGAAGGATGTCGCTGCCGACTGGGCAATGGAGCGCCTGCCGGCCCAGT
ATCAGCCCGTCATACTTGAAGCTAGACAGGCTTATCTTGGACAAGAAGAAGATCGCTTGGCCTCGCGCGC
AGATCAGTTGGAAGAATTTGTCCACTACGTGAAAGGCGAGATCACCAAGGTAGTCGGCAAATAACCCTCG
AGCCACCCATGACCAAAATCCCTTAACGTGAGTTACGCGTCGTTCCACTGAGCGTCAGACCCCGTAGAAA
AGATCAAAGGATCTTCTTGAGATCCTTTTTTTCTGCGCGTAATCTGCTGCTTGCAAACAAAAAAACCACC
GCTACCAGCGGTGGTTTGTTTGCCGGATCAAGAGCTACCAACTCTTTTTCCGAAGGTAACTGGCTTCAGC
AGAGCGCAGATACCAAATACTGTCCTTCTAGTGTAGCCGTAGTTAGGCCACCACTTCAAGAACTCTGTAG
CACCGCCTACATACCTCGCTCTGCTAATCCTGTTACCAGTGGCTGCTGCCAGTGGCGATAAGTCGTGTCT
TACCGGGTTGGACTCAAGACGATAGTTACCGGATAAGGCGCAGCGGTCGGGCTGAACGGGGGGTTCGTGC
ACACAGCCCAGCTTGGAGCGAACGACCTACACCGAACTGAGATACCTACAGCGTGAGCATTGAGAAAGCG
CCACGCTTCCCGAAGGGAGAAAGGCGGACAGGTATCCGGTAAGCGGCAGGGTCGGAACAGGAGAGCGCAC
GAGGGAGCTTCCAGGGGGAAACGCCTGGTATCTTTATAGTCCTGTCGGGTTTCGCCACCTCTGACTTGAG
CGTCGATTTTTGTGATGCTCGTCAGGGGGGCGGAGCCTATGGAAAAACGCCAGCAACGCGGCCTTTTTAC
GGTTCCTGGCCTTTTGCTGGCCTTTTGCTCACATGTTCTTTCCTGCGTTATCCCCTGATTCTGTGGATAA
CCGTATTACCGCCTTTGAGTGAGCTGATACCGCTCGCCGCAGCCGAACGACCGAGCGCAGCGAGTCAGTG
AGCGAGGAAGCGGAAGAGCGCCCAATACGCAAACCGCCTCTCCCCGCGCGTTGGCCGATTCATTAATGCA
GCTGGCACGACAGGTTTCCCGACTGGAAAGCGGGCAGTGAGCGCAACGCAATTAATACGCGTACCGCTAG
CCAGGAAGAGTTTGTAGAAACGCAAAAAGGCCATCCGTCAGGATGGCCTTCTGCTTAGTTTGATGCCTGG
CAGTTTATGGCGGGCGTCCTGCCCGCCACCCTCCGGGCCGTTGCTTCACAACGTTCAAATCCGCTCCCGG
CGGATTTGTCCTACTCAGGAGAGCGTTCACCGACAAACAACAGATAAAACGAAAGGCCCAGTCTTCCGAC
TGAGCCTTTCGTTTTATTTGATGCCTGGCAGTTCCCTACTCTCGCG
