>Addgene plasmid #70315 | R777-E031 Hs.CYTH2 | addgene partial sequence | sequence record 129302 | pCR8_R1 5'-cgaaccgaacaggcttatgt-3'
GTGCGTCACCCGGCAACCTTGGGTAGCAGCGAAGTCGAGGCATTTCTGTCCTGGCTGGTCTAGAGGATCT
AAGCTTGCATGCAAATAATGATTTTATTTTGACTGATAGTGACCTGTTCGTTGCAACAAATTGATAAGCA
ATGCTTTCCTATAATGCCAACTTTGTACAAGAAAGTTGATTAGGGCTGCTCCTGCTTCTTCTTGACTGAA
ATCCGCTTCTTTCTCGCTGCCAGCATCTCATAGAAGGGGTCCACACTCACAGCCGCCTGGATGGACTTGA
TCCACTCGTCCTTCTCCTCCTGCGTGGGGGCCGAGATCCGGTACACCATGTGGTTTCCCTCCACCACTCG
GCCGTCCGCCTCAGTTTTGCAGGCTTTGATGAGCTGCCCCTTGTTGTTGGGGATGTAAAGTTCAAAGCAG
TTCGGTTTCCGGGGGTCGTCCACCTCTCGGATGCTCAGATTCTCCAGGGGGATGATTCCTCGGGGCTCCT
TGTCCGTGGTGTACTCAAAGTAGTAGAGGCAGTTGTCTGTGAGGATAAACCAGCGCCGCTTCCACGTCTT
CACCCGGCCCCCTCCCAGCTTCAGGAGCCAGCCCTCCCGGTCCGGGTTGAAGAAGGTGTGGGTCAGGTCA
TTCCCGTCATCCTCAGGAATCTTGAAGGGCTCATTTCGGATGCTGTCGTACAGGTTCCTGAGCAGCTCCT
CAGGCAGGTCCCCGCCCTCGTTGATGCCCCGGTTCATGGCCACAAAGCGCTCCAGGCCCGGCTTGTCCCG
GACATTGGGATTGTGGAGACTGGTGTTGAGCATGATGACGGCGAAGGACAGCACATAGCACGTGTCTGTG
GACTGGAAAACCCCAGGGTTGCACAGGCAGTATCGCTGGGCGAAGGCCTCCATCATCCGGTCAATTTTCT
GGG
